Addgene plasmid #168677: pDONR223 HCoV-NL63 NSP12_stop
Purpose: Gateway-compatible Entry vector
Depositing lab: Fritz Roth. Depositing organization: Sinai Health System. Publication: A resource of human coronavirus protein-coding sequences in a flexible, multipurpose Gateway Entry clone collection. Weller B, Lin CW, Pogoutse O, Sauer M, Marin-de la Rosa N, Strobel A, Young V, Knapp JJ, Rayhan A, Falter C, Kim DK, Roth FP, Falter-Braun P. G3 (Bethesda). 2023 Jul 5;13(7):jkad105. doi: 10.1093/g3journal/jkad105. PubMed 37267226.
Backbone
  Vector backbone: pDONR223
  Backbone manufacturer: Rual et al, Genome Res. 14:2128-2135, 2004.
  Backbone size w/o insert (bp): 5005
  Vector type: Other
Growth in bacteria
  Bacterial resistance: Spectinomycin, 50 μg/mL
  Growth temperature: 37°C
  Growth strain: DH5alpha
  Copy number: Unknown
Gene/Insert
  Gene/Insert name: NSP12
  Species: Other
  Insert size (bp): 2782
  Entrez Gene: ORF1ab (a.k.a. HCNV63gp1)
  Cloning method: Gateway Cloning
  Sequencing primers: 5′ m13-For; 3′ m13-Rev
Resource information
  A portion of this plasmid was derived from a plasmid made by: Falter-Braun Lab
Terms and licenses: Academic/Nonprofit Terms; Industry Terms
How to cite: pDONR223 HCoV-NL63 NSP12_stop was a gift from Fritz Roth (Addgene plasmid # 168677 ; http://n2t.net/addgene:168677 ; RRID:Addgene_168677)
