[The description below was written by a language model from this plasmid's Addgene catalogue record and pLannotate feature annotations shown in this document.]
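Description:
pDONR223 HCoV-NL63 NSP12_stop is a Gateway-compatible Entry clone built on the pDONR223 backbone, carrying the coding sequence for nonstructural protein 12 (NSP12) of human coronavirus NL63. It is a bacterial cloning plasmid, not an expression vector. It replicates in E. coli from a high-copy ColE1/pUC-type origin and is selected with spectinomycin through the aadA (SmR) aminoglycoside adenylyltransferase gene. This gene sits downstream of a fragment of a class 1 integron Pc promoter and a short remnant of a gentamicin resistance gene. The sequenced plasmid is 5,578 nt, which is smaller than the listed empty backbone plus insert. This is expected, because Gateway cloning replaces the donor vector's original cassette with the insert.

The insert of about 2.8 kb is annotated as a fragment of the NL63 replicase polyprotein (ORF1ab), from which NSP12 is normally released by proteolytic processing. The NendoU text in the annotation belongs to the polyprotein database entry as a whole, not to this segment. The open reading frame is flanked by two attL recombination sites, one annotated as attL2 and the other called attL3 by the annotation software. LR Clonase can therefore transfer it directionally into any compatible Destination vector. The "_stop" suffix suggests that the clone retains a stop codon, which would suit native or N-terminally tagged expression rather than C-terminal fusions, though the record does not state this explicitly. No promoter drives the insert here. A T7 promoter lies outside the attL2 site, rrnB T1 and T2 terminators insulate the cloning region, and M13 primer sites allow sequence verification. The plasmid belongs to a collection of human coronavirus protein-coding Entry clones intended for flexible downstream use.
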