Features (pLannotate 1.2.2; 12 found; start..end, strand, type, name):
      2..97      +  protein_bind   attL3: mutant version of attL; recombination site for the Gateway® LR reaction LR Clonase™
    103..2883    +  CDS            rep (fragment): R1AB_CVHNL - Experimental evidence at protein level: Swiss-Prot protein existence level 1. NendoU is a Mn(2+)-dependent, uridylate-specific enzyme, which leaves 2'-3'-cyclic phosphates 5' to the cleaved bond. From Human coronavirus NL63 (HCoV-NL63).
   2889..2988    -  protein_bind   attL2: mutant version of attL; recombination site for the Gateway® LR reaction LR Clonase™
   3006..3024    -  promoter       T7 promoter: promoter for bacteriophage T7 RNA polymerase
   3214..3237    +  promoter       Pc promoter (fragment): intI1 (promoter lies within the coding sequence); class 1 integron promoter
   3413..3469    +  CDS            GmR (fragment): gentamycin acetyltransferase; aacC1; confers resistance to gentamycin
   3476..4267    +  CDS            SmR: aminoglycoside adenylyltransferase (Murphy, 1985); aadA; confers resistance to spectinomycin and streptomycin
   4360..4948    +  rep_origin     ori: high-copy-number ColE1/pMB1/pBR322/pUC origin of replication
   5131..5223    +  CDS            lacI (fragment): lac repressor; lacI; The lac repressor binds to the lac operator to inhibit transcription in E. coli. This inhibition can be relieved by adding lactose or isopropyl-β-D-thiogalactopyranoside (IPTG).
   5278..5305    -  terminator     rrnB T2 terminator: transcription terminator T2 from the E. coli rrnB gene
   5437..5480    +  terminator     rrnB T1 terminator: Escherichia coli rrnB; transcription terminator T1 from the E. coli rrnB gene
   5527..5563    -  CDS            lacZα (fragment): LacZα fragment of β-galactosidase; lacZ fragment
>Addgene plasmid #168677 | pDONR223 HCoV-NL63 NSP12_stop | addgene full sequence | sequence record 392106 | Addgene NGS Result
CAAATAATGATTTTATTTTGACTGATAGTGACCTGTTCGTTGCAACAAATTGATGAGCAATGCTTTTTTA
TAATGCCAACTTTGTACAAAAAAGTTGGCATGAGTGTTGACATTTCTTATTTAAACCGAGCAAGGGGTTC
TAGTGCAGCTCGACTAGAACCCTGCAATGGCACGGACATCGATAAGTGTGTTCGTGCTTTTGACATTTAT
AATAAAAATGTTTCATTCTTGGGTAAGTGTTTGAAGATGAACTGTGTTCGTTTTAAAAATGCTGATCTTA
AGGATGGTTATTTTGTTATAAAGAGGTGTACTAAGTCGGTTATGGAACACGAGCAATCCATGTATAACCT
ACTTAACTTTTCTGGTGCTTTGGCTGAGCATGATTTCTTTACTTGGAAAGATGGCAGAGTCATTTATGGT
AATGTTAGTAGACATAATCTTACTAAATATACTATGATGGACTTGGTCTATGCTATGCGTAACTTTGATG
AACAAAATTGTGATGTTCTAAAAGAAGTATTAGTTTTAACTGGTTGTTGTGACAATTCTTATTTTGATAG
TAAGGGTTGGTATGACCCAGTTGAAAATGAAGATATACATAGAGTTTATGCATCTCTTGGCAAAATTGTA
GCTAGAGCTATGCTTAAATGCGTTGCTCTATGCGATGCGATGGTTGCTAAAGGTGTTGTTGGTGTTTTAA
CATTAGATAACCAAGATCTTAATGGTAACTTTTATGATTTTGGTGATTTTGTTGTTAGCTTACCTAATAT
GGGTGTTCCCTGTTGTACATCATATTATTCTTATATGATGCCTATTATGGGTTTAACTAATTGTTTAGCT
AGTGAGTGTTTTGTCAAGAGTGATATTTTTGGTAGTGATTTTAAAACTTTTGATTTGCTTAAGTATGATT
TCACTGAACATAAAGAAAATTTATTCAATAAGTACTTTAAGCATTGGAGTTTTGATTATCATCCTAATTG
TAGTGACTGTTATGATGATATGTGTGTTATACATTGTGCTAATTTTAATACACTATTTGCCACAACTATA
CCAGGTACTGCTTTTGGTCCACTATGTCGTAAAGTTTTTATAGATGGTGTTCCACTTGTTACAACTGCTG
GTTATCATTTTAAGCAATTAGGTTTGGTTTGGAATAAAGATGTTAACACACACTCAGTTAGGTTGACAAT
TACTGAACTTTTGCAATTTGTCACCGACCCTTCCTTGATAATAGCTTCTTCCCCAGCACTCGTTGATCAA
CGCACTATTTGTTTTTCTGTTGCAGCATTGAGTACTGGTTTGACAAATCAAGTTGTTAAGCCAGGTCATT
TTAATGAAGAGTTTTATAACTTTCTTCGTTTAAGAGGTTTCTTTGATGAAGGTTCTGAACTTACATTAAA
ACATTTCTTCTTCGCACAGAATGGTGATGCTGCTGTTAAAGATTTTGACTTTTACCGTTATAATAAGCCT
ACCATTTTAGATATTTGTCAAGCTAGAGTTACATATAAGATAGTCTCTCGTTATTTTGACATTTATGAAG
GTGGCTGTATTAAGGCATGTGAAGTTGTTGTAACAAATCTTAATAAGAGTGCTGGTTGGCCATTAAATAA
GTTTGGTAAAGCTAGTTTGTATTATGAATCTATATCTTATGAAGAACAGGATGCTTTGTTTGCTTTGACA
AAGCGTAATGTCCTCCCTACTATGACACAGCTGAATCTTAAGTATGCTATTAGTGGTAAAGAACGTGCTA
GAACTGTTGGTGGTGTTTCTCTGTTGTCTACAATGACCACAAGACAATACCATCAAAAACATCTTAAATC
CATTGTTAATACACGCAATGCCACTGTTGTTATTGGTACTACCAAATTTTATGGTGGTTGGAATAATATG
TTGCGTACTTTAATTGATGGTGTTGAAAACCCTATGCTTATGGGTTGGGATTATCCCAAATGTGATAGAG
CTTTGCCTAACATGATACGTATGATTTCAGCCATGGTGTTGGGCTCTAAGCATGTTAATTGTTGTACTGC
AACAGATAGGTTTTATAGGCTTGGTAATGAGTTGGCACAAGTTTTAACAGAAGTTGTTTATTCTAATGGT
GGTTTTTATTTTAAGCCAGGTGGTACGACTTCTGGTGACGCTAGTACAGCTTATGCTAATTCTATTTTTA
ACATTTTTCAAGCCGTGAGTTCTAACATTAACAGGTTGCTTAGTGTCCCATCAGATTCATGTAATAATGT
TAATGTTAGGGATCTACAACGACGTCTGTATGATAATTGTTATAGGTTAACTAGTGTTGAAGAGTCATTC
ATTGATGATTATTATGGTTATCTTAGGAAACATTTTTCAATGATGATTCTCTCTGATGACGGTGTTGTCT
GTTATAACAAGGATTATGCTGAGTTAGGTTATATAGCAGACATTAGTGCTTTTAAAGCCACTTTGTATTA
CCAGAATAATGTCTTTATGAGTACTTCTAAATGTTGGGTTGAAGAAGATTTAACTAAGGGACCACATGAG
TTTTGTTCCCAGCATACTATGCAAATAGTTGACAAAGATGGTACCTATTATTTGCCTTACCCAGATCCTA
GTAGGATCTTGTCAGCTGGTGTTTTTGTTGATGATGTTGTTAAGACAGATGCTGTTGTTTTGTTAGAACG
TTATGTGTCTTTAGCTATTGATGCATACCCTCTTTCAAAACACCCTAATTCCGAATATCGTAAGGTTTTT
TACGTATTACTTGATTGGGTTAAGCATCTTAACAAAAATTTGAATGAGGGTGTTCTTGAATCTTTTTCTG
TTACACTTCTTGATAATCAAGAAGATAAGTTTTGGTGTGAAGATTTTTATGCTAGTATGTATGAAAATTC
TACAATATTGCAAGTAATACCCAACTTTCTTGTACAAAGTTGGCATTATAAGAAAGCATTGCTTATCAAT
TTGTTGCAACGAACAGGTCACTATCAGTCAAAATAAAATCATTATTTGCCATCCAGCTGATATCCCCTAT
AGTGAGTCGTATTACATGGTCATAGCTGTTTCCTGGCAGCTCTGGCCCGTGTCTCAAAATCTCTGATGTT
ACATTGCACAAGATAAAAATATATCATCATGCCTCCTCTAGACCAGCCAGGACAGAAATGCCTCGACTTC
GCTGCTACCCAAGGTTGCCGGGTGACGCACACCGTGGAAACGGATGAAGGCACGAACCCAGTGGACATAA
GCCTGTTCGGTTCGTAAGCTGTAATGCAAGTAGCGTATGCGCTCACGCAACTGGTCCAGAACCTTGACCG
AACGCAGCGGTGGTAACGGCGCAGTGGCGGTTTTCATGGCTTGTTATGACTGTTTTTTTGGGGTACAGTC
TATGCCTCGGGCATCCAAGCAGCAAGCGCGTTACGCCGTGGGTCGATGTTTGATGTTATGGAGCAGCAAC
GATGTTACGCAGCAGGGCAGTCGCCCTAAAACAAAGTTAAACATTATGAGGGAAGCGGTGATCGCCGAAG
TATCGACTCAACTATCAGAGGTAGTTGGCGTCATCGAGCGCCATCTCGAACCGACGTTGCTGGCCGTACA
TTTGTACGGCTCCGCAGTGGATGGCGGCCTGAAGCCACACAGTGATATTGATTTGCTGGTTACGGTGACC
GTAAGGCTTGATGAAACAACGCGGCGAGCTTTGATCAACGACCTTTTGGAAACTTCGGCTTCCCCTGGAG
AGAGCGAGATTCTCCGCGCTGTAGAAGTCACCATTGTTGTGCACGACGACATCATTCCGTGGCGTTATCC
AGCTAAGCGCGAACTGCAATTTGGAGAATGGCAGCGCAATGACATTCTTGCAGGTATCTTCGAGCCAGCC
ACGATCGACATTGATCTGGCTATCTTGCTGACAAAAGCAAGAGAACATAGCGTTGCCTTGGTAGGTCCAG
CGGCGGAGGAACTCTTTGATCCGGTTCCTGAACAGGATCTATTTGAGGCGCTAAATGAAACCTTAACGCT
ATGGAACTCGCCGCCCGACTGGGCTGGCGATGAGCGAAATGTAGTGCTTACGTTGTCCCGCATTTGGTAC
AGCGCAGTAACCGGCAAAATCGCGCCGAAGGATGTCGCTGCCGACTGGGCAATGGAGCGCCTGCCGGCCC
AGTATCAGCCCGTCATACTTGAAGCTAGACAGGCTTATCTTGGACAAGAAGAAGATCGCTTGGCCTCGCG
CGCAGATCAGTTGGAAGAATTTGTCCACTACGTGAAAGGCGAGATCACCAAGGTAGTCGGCAAATAACCC
TCGAGCCACCCATGACCAAAATCCCTTAACGTGAGTTACGCGTCGTTCCACTGAGCGTCAGACCCCGTAG
AAAAGATCAAAGGATCTTCTTGAGATCCTTTTTTTCTGCGCGTAATCTGCTGCTTGCAAACAAAAAAACC
ACCGCTACCAGCGGTGGTTTGTTTGCCGGATCAAGAGCTACCAACTCTTTTTCCGAAGGTAACTGGCTTC
AGCAGAGCGCAGATACCAAATACTGTTCTTCTAGTGTAGCCGTAGTTAGGCCACCACTTCAAGAACTCTG
TAGCACCGCCTACATACCTCGCTCTGCTAATCCTGTTACCAGTGGCTGCTGCCAGTGGCGATAAGTCGTG
TCTTACCGGGTTGGACTCAAGACGATAGTTACCGGATAAGGCGCAGCGGTCGGGCTGAACGGGGGGTTCG
TGCACACAGCCCAGCTTGGAGCGAACGACCTACACCGAACTGAGATACCTACAGCGTGAGCTATGAGAAA
GCGCCACGCTTCCCGAAGGGAGAAAGGCGGACAGGTATCCGGTAAGCGGCAGGGTCGGAACAGGAGAGCG
CACGAGGGAGCTTCCAGGGGGAAACGCCTGGTATCTTTATAGTCCTGTCGGGTTTCGCCACCTCTGACTT
GAGCGTCGATTTTTGTGATGCTCGTCAGGGGGGCGGAGCCTATGGAAAAACGCCAGCAACGCGGCCTTTT
TACGGTTCCTGGCCTTTTGCTGGCCTTTTGCTCACATGTTCTTTCCTGCGTTATCCCCTGATTCTGTGGA
TAACCGTATTACCGCCTTTGAGTGAGCTGATACCGCTCGCCGCAGCCGAACGACCGAGCGCAGCGAGTCA
GTGAGCGAGGAAGCGGAAGAGCGCCCAATACGCAAACCGCCTCTCCCCGCGCGTTGGCCGATTCATTAAT
GCAGCTGGCACGACAGGTTTCCCGACTGGAAAGCGGGCAGTGAGCGCAACGCAATTAATACGCGTACCGC
TAGCCAGGAAGAGTTTGTAGAAACGCAAAAAGGCCATCCGTCAGGATGGCCTTCTGCTTAGTTTGATGCC
TGGCAGTTTATGGCGGGCGTCCTGCCCGCCACCCTCCGGGCCGTTGCTTCACAACGTTCAAATCCGCTCC
CGGCGGATTTGTCCTACTCAGGAGAGCGTTCACCGACAAACAACAGATAAAACGAAAGGCCCAGTCTTCC
GACTGAGCCTTTCGTTTTATTTGATGCCTGGCAGTTCCCTACTCTCGCGTTAACGCTAGCATGGATGTTT
TCCCAGTCACGACGTTGTAAAACGACGGCCAGTCTTAAGCTCGGGCCC
