>Addgene plasmid #168677 | pDONR223 HCoV-NL63 NSP12_stop | depositor partial sequence | sequence record 326886 | Inserted CDS with Stop codon
ATGAGTGTTGACATTTCTTATTTAAACGAGCAAGGGGTTCTAGTGCAGCTCGACTAGAACCCTGCAATGG
CACGGACATCGATAAGTGTGTTCGTGCTTTTGACATTTATAATAAAAATGTTTCATTCTTGGGTAAGTGT
TTGAAGATGAACTGTGTTCGTTTTAAAAATGCTGATCTTAAGGATGGTTATTTTGTTATAAAGAGGTGTA
CTAAGTCGGTTATGGAACACGAGCAATCCATGTATAACCTACTTAACTTTTCTGGTGCTTTGGCTGAGCA
TGATTTCTTTACTTGGAAAGATGGCAGAGTCATTTATGGTAATGTTAGTAGACATAATCTTACTAAATAT
ACTATGATGGACTTGGTCTATGCTATGCGTAACTTTGATGAACAAAATTGTGATGTTCTAAAAGAAGTAT
TAGTTTTAACTGGTTGTTGTGACAATTCTTATTTTGATAGTAAGGGTTGGTATGACCCAGTTGAAAATGA
AGATATACATAGAGTTTATGCATCTCTTGGCAAAATTGTAGCTAGAGCTATGCTTAAATGCGTTGCTCTA
TGCGATGCGATGGTTGCTAAAGGTGTTGTTGGTGTTTTAACATTAGATAACCAAGATCTTAATGGTAACT
TTTATGATTTTGGTGATTTTGTTGTTAGCTTACCTAATATGGGTGTTCCCTGTTGTACATCATATTATTC
TTATATGATGCCTATTATGGGTTTAACTAATTGTTTAGCTAGTGAGTGTTTTGTCAAGAGTGATATTTTT
GGTAGTGATTTTAAAACTTTTGATTTGCTTAAGTATGATTTCACTGAACATAAAGAAAATTTATTCAATA
AGTACTTTAAGCATTGGAGTTTTGATTATCATCCTAATTGTAGTGACTGTTATGATGATATGTGTGTTAT
ACATTGTGCTAATTTTAATACACTATTTGCCACAACTATACCAGGTACTGCTTTTGGTCCACTATGTCGT
AAAGTTTTTATAGATGGTGTTCCACTTGTTACAACTGCTGGTTATCATTTTAAGCAATTAGGTTTGGTTT
GGAATAAAGATGTTAACACACACTCAGTTAGGTTGACAATTACTGAACTTTTGCAATTTGTCACCGACCC
TTCCTTGATAATAGCTTCTTCCCCAGCACTCGTTGATCAACGCACTATTTGTTTTTCTGTTGCAGCATTG
AGTACTGGTTTGACAAATCAAGTTGTTAAGCCAGGTCATTTTAATGAAGAGTTTTATAACTTTCTTCGTT
TAAGAGGTTTCTTTGATGAAGGTTCTGAACTTACATTAAAACATTTCTTCTTCGCACAGAATGGTGATGC
TGCTGTTAAAGATTTTGACTTTTACCGTTATAATAAGCCTACCATTTTAGATATTTGTCAAGCTAGAGTT
ACATATAAGATAGTCTCTCGTTATTTTGACATTTATGAAGGTGGCTGTATTAAGGCATGTGAAGTTGTTG
TAACAAATCTTAATAAGAGTGCTGGTTGGCCATTAAATAAGTTTGGTAAAGCTAGTTTGTATTATGAATC
TATATCTTATGAAGAACAGGATGCTTTGTTTGCTTTGACAAAGCGTAATGTCCTCCCTACTATGACACAG
CTGAATCTTAAGTATGCTATTAGTGGTAAAGAACGTGCTAGAACTGTTGGTGGTGTTTCTCTGTTGTCTA
CAATGACCACAAGACAATACCATCAAAAACATCTTAAATCCATTGTTAATACACGCAATGCCACTGTTGT
TATTGGTACTACCAAATTTTATGGTGGTTGGAATAATATGTTGCGTACTTTAATTGATGGTGTTGAAAAC
CCTATGCTTATGGGTTGGGATTATCCCAAATGTGATAGAGCTTTGCCTAACATGATACGTATGATTTCAG
CCATGGTGTTGGGCTCTAAGCATGTTAATTGTTGTACTGCAACAGATAGGTTTTATAGGCTTGGTAATGA
GTTGGCACAAGTTTTAACAGAAGTTGTTTATTCTAATGGTGGTTTTTATTTTAAGCCAGGTGGTACGACT
TCTGGTGACGCTAGTACAGCTTATGCTAATTCTATTTTTAACATTTTTCAAGCCGTGAGTTCTAACATTA
ACAGGTTGCTTAGTGTCCCATCAGATTCATGTAATAATGTTAATGTTAGGGATCTACAACGACGTCTGTA
TGATAATTGTTATAGGTTAACTAGTGTTGAAGAGTCATTCATTGATGATTATTATGGTTATCTTAGGAAA
CATTTTTCAATGATGATTCTCTCTGATGACGGTGTTGTCTGTTATAACAAGGATTATGCTGAGTTAGGTT
ATATAGCAGACATTAGTGCTTTTAAAGCCACTTTGTATTACCAGAATAATGTCTTTATGAGTACTTCTAA
ATGTTGGGTTGAAGAAGATTTAACTAAGGGACCACATGAGTTTTGTTCCCAGCATACTATGCAAATAGTT
GACAAAGATGGTACCTATTATTTGCCTTACCCAGATCCTAGTAGGATCTTGTCAGCTGGTGTTTTTGTTG
ATGATGTTGTTAAGACAGATGCTGTTGTTTTGTTAGAACGTTATGTGTCTTTAGCTATTGATGCATACCC
TCTTTCAAAACACCCTAATTCCGAATATCGTAAGGTTTTTTACGTATTACTTGATTGGGTTAAGCATCTT
AACAAAAATTTGAATGAGGGTGTTCTTGAATCTTTTTCTGTTACACTTCTTGATAATCAAGAAGATAAGT
TTTGGTGTGAAGATTTTTATGCTAGTATGTATGAAAATTCTACAATATTGCAAGTAA
